>Addgene plasmid #229353 | pXTK116 [Term_T7Te_PartType10] | addgene full sequence | sequence record 464836 | Addgene NGS Result
TTGAGATCCTTTTTTTCTGCGCGTAATCTGCTGCTTGCAAACAAAAAAACCACCGCTACCAGCGGTGGTT
TGTTTGCCGGATCAAGAGCTACCAACTCTTTTTCCGAAGGTAACTGGCTTCAGCAGAGCGCAGATACCAA
ATACTGTTCTTCTAGTGTAGCCGTAGTTAGGCCACCACTTCAAGAACTCTGTAGCACCGCCTACATACCT
CGCTCTGCTAATCCTGTTACCAGTGGCTGCTGCCAGTGGCGATAAGTCGTGTCTTACCGGGTTGGACTCA
AGACGATAGTTACCGGATAAGGCGCAGCGGTCGGGCTGAACGGGGGGTTCGTGCACACAGCCCAGCTTGG
AGCGAACGACCTACACCGAACTGAGATACCTACAGCGTGAGCTATGAGAAAGCGCCACGCTTCCCGAAGG
GAGAAAGGCGGACAGGTATCCGGTAAGCGGCAGGGTCGGAACAGGAGAGCGCACGAGGGAGCTTCCAGGG
GGAAACGCCTGGTATCTTTATAGTCCTGTCGGGTTTCGCCACCTCTGACTTGAGCGTCGATTTTTGTGAT
GCTCGTCAGGGGGGCGGAGCCTATGGAAAAACGCCAGCAACGCGAGTCGGTCTCTATCTCGCAGAAAGGC
CCACCCGAAGGTGAGCCTACATGAGACCAGAGTAGCCCGCCTAATGAGCGGGCTTTTTTTTAATTCCCCT
ATTTGTTTATTTTTCTAAATACATTCAAATATGTATCCGCTCATGAGACAATAACCCTGATAAATGCTTC
AATAATATTGAAAAAGGAAGAGTATGAGCATTCAGCATTTTCGTGTGGCGCTGATTCCGTTTTTTGCGGC
GTTTTGCCTGCCGGTGTTTGCGCATCCGGAAACCCTGGTGAAAGTGAAAGATGCGGAAGATCAACTGGGT
GCGCGCGTGGGCTATATTGAACTGGATCTGAACAGCGGCAAAATTCTGGAATCTTTTCGTCCGGAAGAAC
GTTTTCCGATGATGAGCACCTTTAAAGTGCTGCTGTGCGGTGCGGTTCTGAGCCGTGTGGATGCGGGCCA
GGAACAACTGGGCCGTCGTATTCATTATAGCCAGAACGATCTGGTGGAATATAGCCCGGTGACCGAAAAA
CATCTGACCGATGGCATGACCGTGCGTGAACTGTGCAGCGCGGCGATTACCATGAGCGATAACACCGCGG
CGAACCTGCTGCTGACGACCATTGGCGGTCCGAAAGAACTGACCGCGTTTCTGCATAACATGGGCGATCA
TGTGACCCGTCTGGATCGTTGGGAACCGGAACTGAACGAAGCGATTCCGAACGATGAACGTGATACCACC
ATGCCGGCAGCAATGGCGACCACCCTGCGTAAACTGCTGACGGGTGAGCTGCTGACCCTGGCAAGCCGCC
AGCAACTGATTGATTGGATGGAAGCGGATAAAGTGGCGGGTCCGCTGCTGCGTAGCGCGCTGCCGGCTGG
CTGGTTTATTGCGGATAAAAGCGGTGCGGGCGAACGTGGCAGCCGTGGCATTATTGCGGCGCTGGGCCCG
GATGGTAAACCGAGCCGTATTGTGGTGATTTATACCACCGGCAGCCAGGCGACGATGGATGAACGTAACC
GTCAGATTGCGGAAATTGGCGCGAGCCTGATTAAACATTGGTAAACCGATACAATTAAAGGCTCCTTTTG
GAGCCTTTTTTTTTGGACGACCCTTGTCAGATCAAAGGATCTTC
Features (pLannotate 1.2.2; 5 found; start..end, strand, type, name):
      1..589     +  rep_origin     ori: high-copy-number ColE1/pMB1/pBR322/pUC origin of replication
    620..647     -  terminator     T7Te terminator: phage T7 early transcription terminator
    702..793     +  promoter       AmpR promoter: bla
    794..1651    +  CDS            bla: BLAT_ECOLX - Experimental evidence at protein level: Swiss-Prot protein existence level 1. TEM-type are the most prevalent beta-lactamases in enterobacteria; they hydrolyze the beta-lactam bond in susceptible beta-lactam antibiotics, thus conferring resistance to penicillins and cephalosporins. TEM-3 and TEM-4 are capable of hydrolyzing cefotaxime and ceftazidime. TEM-5 is capable of hydrolyzing ceftazidime. TEM-6 is capable of hydrolyzing ceftazidime and aztreonam. TEM-8/CAZ-2, TEM- 16/CAZ-7 and TEM-24/CAZ-6 are markedly active against ceftazidime. IRT- 4 shows resistance to beta-lactamase in
   1658..1697    +  terminator     fd terminator: central terminator from bacteriophage fd (Otsuka and Kunisawa, 1982)
