[The description below was written by a language model from this plasmid's Addgene catalogue record and pLannotate feature annotations shown in this document.]
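Description:
pXTK116 [Term_T7Te_PartType10] is a small Golden Gate part plasmid from the XanthoMoClo toolkit, a modular cloning system developed for genetic engineering of bacteria in the genera Xanthobacter and Roseixanthobacter. It is built on the pXTK backbone and catalogued as a bacterial expression vector, but it functions as a storage and donor plasmid for a single standardized part rather than as an expression construct in its own right. The sequenced record is only about 1.7 kb and is correspondingly minimal. It carries a ColE1/pMB1-family origin of replication for maintenance in E. coli, and a TEM-type beta-lactamase gene (bla) driven by its native AmpR promoter for ampicillin selection. The resistance gene is followed by a bacteriophage fd terminator that insulates it from neighbouring sequence. The catalogue lists the plasmid as low copy, whereas the automated annotation labels the origin as a high-copy type; the record does not resolve this difference.

The payload is the T7Te terminator, the early transcription terminator of E. coli phage T7, a short element annotated on the reverse strand between the origin and the ampicillin resistance cassette. It is formatted as a "Part Type 10" module, meaning it occupies a defined position in the toolkit's assembly hierarchy. Parts of this kind are normally released by a Type IIS restriction enzyme with position-specific overhangs, though the enzyme sites and overhangs are not annotated in the feature table and the cloning sites are recorded as unknown. In use, the terminator would be combined with other toolkit parts to build multi-part plasmids, where it stops transcription at its assigned position in the assembly.
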