Addgene plasmid #229353: pXTK116 [Term_T7Te_PartType10]
Purpose: XanthoMoClo Golden Gate Part Plasmid for cloning, contains Term_T7Te_PartType10
Depositing lab: Michael Springer. Depositing organization: Harvard Medical School. Publication: XanthoMoClo horizontal line A Robust Modular Cloning Genetic Toolkit for the Genera Xanthobacter and Roseixanthobacter. Soltysiak MPM, Ory ALH, Lee AD, Christophersen CE, Jalihal AP, Springer M. ACS Synth Biol. 2025 Apr 18;14(4):1173-1190. doi: 10.1021/acssynbio.4c00806. Epub 2025 Mar 13. PubMed 40080684.
Backbone
  Vector backbone: pXTK
  Vector type: Bacterial Expression
Growth in bacteria
  Bacterial resistance: Ampicillin, 100 μg/mL
  Growth temperature: 37°C
  Growth strain: DH5alpha
  Copy number: Low Copy
Gene/Insert
  Gene/Insert name: T7Te Terminator (alt name: Term_T7Te_PartType10)
  Species: Escherichia coli phage
  Cloning method: Restriction Enzyme; 5′ cloning site unknown (unknown if destroyed)
Terms and licenses: Academic/Nonprofit Terms; Industry Terms: Not Available to Industry
How to cite: pXTK116 [Term_T7Te_PartType10] was a gift from Michael Springer (Addgene plasmid # 229353 ; http://n2t.net/addgene:229353 ; RRID:Addgene_229353)
